Addgene plasmid #211541: pLenti-GFP-2A-Puro-gHUS1_A
Purpose: sgRNA-A against HUS1
Depositing lab: Agnel Sfeir. Depositing organization: Memorial Sloan-Kettering Cancer Center. Publication: RHINO directs MMEJ to repair DNA breaks in mitosis. Brambati A, Sacco O, Porcella S, Heyza J, Kareh M, Schmidt JC, Sfeir A. Science. 2023 Aug 11;381(6658):653-660. doi: 10.1126/science.adh3694. Epub 2023 Jul 13. PubMed 37440612.
Backbone
  Vector backbone: pLenti
  Backbone size w/o insert (bp): 9544
  Total vector size (bp): 9564
  Vector type: Mammalian Expression, CRISPR
  Selectable markers: Puromycin
Growth in bacteria
  Bacterial resistance: Ampicillin, 100 μg/mL
  Growth temperature: 37°C
  Growth strain: NEB Stable
  Copy number: Unknown
Gene/Insert
  Gene/Insert name: sgRNA HUS1
  Species: Synthetic
  Insert size (bp): 20
  Promoter: U6
  Cloning method: Unknown
  Sequencing primers: 5′ gactatcatatgcttaccgt
Terms and licenses: Academic/Nonprofit Terms; Industry Terms: Not Available to Industry
How to cite: pLenti-GFP-2A-Puro-gHUS1_A was a gift from Agnel Sfeir (Addgene plasmid # 211541 ; http://n2t.net/addgene:211541 ; RRID:Addgene_211541)
