[The description below was written by a language model from this plasmid's Addgene catalogue record and pLannotate feature annotations shown in this document.]
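Description:
pLenti-GFP-2A-Puro-gHUS1_A is a third-generation-style, self-inactivating HIV-1 lentiviral transfer plasmid that delivers a single CRISPR guide RNA against HUS1 (guide "A") to mammalian cells. It is propagated in E. coli through a high-copy ColE1/pUC-type origin with ampicillin resistance (AmpR), and it also carries an f1 origin. The record lists a recombination-deficient growth strain, which is usual for LTR-containing plasmids. The catalogue gives a total size of 9,564 bp. The sequenced record behind the feature table is 9,551 nt, a small discrepancy that the record does not explain.

The viral genome is transcribed from a CMV enhancer/promoter fused to a truncated 5' LTR. It contains the Ψ packaging signal with a gag fragment, the RRE for Rev-dependent nuclear export, and the cPPT/CTS, and it ends in a ΔU3 3' LTR followed by a bGH polyadenylation signal. Two expression units sit between the LTRs. In the first, a human U6 RNA polymerase III promoter drives the 20-nt HUS1 spacer fused to the Streptococcus pyogenes Cas9 gRNA scaffold. In the second, an EF-1α core promoter drives EGFP followed by puromycin N-acetyltransferase. The plasmid name indicates the two are joined by a 2A peptide, although the 2A itself is not annotated in the table. A WPRE downstream enhances expression of this transcript. Transduced cells can therefore be tracked by green fluorescence and selected with puromycin.

No Cas9 is encoded, so the nuclease must be supplied separately. Outside the LTRs, the backbone also carries an SV40 promoter/EM7-driven BleoR cassette. The associated publication concerns repair of DNA breaks by microhomology-mediated end joining in mitosis, which is consistent with using this guide to disrupt HUS1.
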