Features (pLannotate 1.2.2; 33 found; start..end, strand, type, name):
     31..83      -  misc_feature   bom (fragment): basis of mobility region from pBR322
    238..617     +  enhancer       CMV enhancer: human cytomegalovirus immediate early enhancer
    618..817     +  promoter       CMV promoter: human cytomegalovirus (CMV) immediate early promoter
    835..1015    +  LTR            5' LTR (truncated): truncated 5' long terminal repeat (LTR) from HIV-1
   1062..1187    +  misc_feature   HIV-1 Ψ: packaging signal of human immunodeficiency virus type 1
   1171..1534    +  CDS            HIV-1 gag (fragment): gag protein from human immunodeficiency virus 1; gag
   1680..1913    +  misc_feature   RRE: The Rev response element (RRE) of HIV-1 allows for Rev-dependent mRNA export from the nucleus to the cytoplasm.
   2290..2390    +  CDS            Rev (fragment): human immunodeficiency virus 1 (HIV-1) Rev protein; rev; enhances nuclear export of unspliced and incompletely spliced viral mRNAs
   2440..2557    +  misc_feature   cPPT/CTS: central polypurine tract and central termination sequence of HIV-1
   2608..2848    +  promoter       U6 promoter: RNA polymerase III promoter for human U6 snRNA
   2878..2953    +  misc_RNA       gRNA scaffold: guide RNA scaffold for the Streptococcus pyogenes CRISPR/Cas9 system
   2971..2989    +  CDS            small t antigen (fragment): SV40 (simian virus 40) small t antigen
   3015..3226    +  promoter       EF-1α core promoter: core promoter for human elongation factor EF-1α
   3240..3956    +  CDS            EGFP: EGFP is a basic (constitutively fluorescent) green fluorescent protein published in 1996, derived from Aequorea victoria. It is reported to be a rapidly-maturing weak dimer with moderate acid sensitivity.
   4043..4640    +  CDS            PuroR (fragment): puromycin N-acetyltransferase; pac from Streptomyces; confers resistance to puromycin
   4656..5244    +  misc_feature   WPRE: woodchuck hepatitis virus posttranscriptional regulatory element
   5295..5314    +  misc_feature   cPPT/CTS (fragment): central polypurine tract and central termination sequence of HIV-1
   5316..5549    +  LTR            3' LTR (ΔU3): self-inactivating 3' long terminal repeat (LTR) from HIV-1
   5581..5805    +  polyA_signal   bGH poly(A) signal: bovine growth hormone polyadenylation signal
   5809..5830    +  promoter       SV40 promoter (fragment): SV40 enhancer and early promoter
   5851..6279    +  rep_origin     f1 ori (sequence partly withheld): f1 bacteriophage origin of replication; arrow indicates direction of (+) strand synthesis
   6293..6622    +  promoter       SV40 promoter: SV40 enhancer and early promoter
   6670..6697    +  promoter       EM7 promoter (fragment): synthetic bacterial promoter&nbsp
   6723..7097    +  CDS            BleoR: antibiotic-binding protein; Sh ble from Streptoalloteichus hindustanus; confers resistance to bleomycin, phleomycin, and Zeocin™
   7107..7232    +  CDS            ble (fragment): BLE_KLEPN - Experimental evidence at protein level: Swiss-Prot protein existence level 1. Binding protein with a strong affinity to the bleomycin family of antibiotics. Binds to CL990; an antimitotic-antibiotic compound. From Klebsiella pneumoniae.
   7227..7348    +  polyA_signal   SV40 poly(A) signal: SV40 polyadenylation signal
   7421..7437    -  protein_bind   lac operator: The lac repressor binds to the lac operator to inhibit transcription in E. coli. This inhibition can be relieved by adding lactose or isopropyl-β-D-thiogalactopyranoside (IPTG). lac repressor encoded by lacI
   7445..7475    -  promoter       lac promoter: promoter for the E. coli lac operon
   7490..7511    -  protein_bind   CAP binding site: CAP binding activates transcription in the presence of cAMP. E. coli catabolite activator protein
   7524..7616    -  CDS            lacI (fragment): lac repressor; lacI; The lac repressor binds to the lac operator to inhibit transcription in E. coli. This inhibition can be relieved by adding lactose or isopropyl-β-D-thiogalactopyranoside (IPTG).
   7799..8387    -  rep_origin     ori: high-copy-number ColE1/pMB1/pBR322/pUC origin of replication
   8558..9418    -  CDS            AmpR: β-lactamase; bla; confers resistance to ampicillin, carbenicillin, and related antibiotics
   9419..9523    -  promoter       AmpR promoter: bla
>Addgene plasmid #211541 | pLenti-GFP-2A-Puro-gHUS1_A | addgene full sequence | sequence record 419860 | Addgene NGS Result
GTCGACGGATCGGGAGATCTCCCGATCCCCTATGGTGCACTCTCAGTACAATCTGCTCTGATGCCGCATA
GTTAAGCCAGTATCTGCTCCCTGCTTGTGTGTTGGAGGTCGCTGAGTAGTGCGCGAGCAAAATTTAAGCT
ACAACAAGGCAAGGCTTGACCGACAATTGCATGAAGAATCTGCTTAGGGTTAGGCGTTTTGCGCTGCTTC
GCGATGTACGGGCCAGATATACGCGTTGACATTGATTATTGACTAGTTATTAATAGTAATCAATTACGGG
GTCATTAGTTCATAGCCCATATATGGAGTTCCGCGTTACATAACTTACGGTAAATGGCCCGCCTGGCTGA
CCGCCCAACGACCCCCGCCCATTGACGTCAATAATGACGTATGTTCCCATAGTAACGCCAATAGGGACTT
TCCATTGACGTCAATGGGTGGAGTATTTACGGTAAACTGCCCACTTGGCAGTACATCAAGTGTATCATAT
GCCAAGTACGCCCCCTATTGACGTCAATGACGGTAAATGGCCCGCCTGGCATTATGCCCAGTACATGACC
TTATGGGACTTTCCTACTTGGCAGTACATCTACGTATTAGTCATCGCTATTACCATGGTGATGCGGTTTT
GGCAGTACATCAATGGGCGTGGATAGCGGTTTGACTCACGGGGATTTCCAAGTCTCCACCCCATTGACGT
CAATGGGAGTTTGTTTTGGCACCAAAATCAACGGGACTTTCCAAAATGTCGTAACAACTCCGCCCCATTG
ACGCAAATGGGCGGTAGGCGTGTACGGTGGGAGGTCTATATAAGCAGCGCGTTTTGCCTGTACTGGGTCT
CTCTGGTTAGACCAGATCTGAGCCTGGGAGCTCTCTGGCTAACTAGGGAACCCACTGCTTAAGCCTCAAT
AAAGCTTGCCTTGAGTGCTTCAAGTAGTGTGTGCCCGTCTGTTGTGTGACTCTGGTAACTAGAGATCCCT
CAGACCCTTTTAGTCAGTGTGGAAAATCTCTAGCAGTGGCGCCCGAACAGGGACTTGAAAGCGAAAGGGA
AACCAGAGGAGCTCTCTCGACGCAGGACTCGGCTTGCTGAAGCGCGCACGGCAAGAGGCGAGGGGCGGCG
ACTGGTGAGTACGCCAAAAATTTTGACTAGCGGAGGCTAGAAGGAGAGAGATGGGTGCGAGAGCGTCAGT
ATTAAGCGGGGGAGAATTAGATCGCGATGGGAAAAAATTCGGTTAAGGCCAGGGGGAAAGAAAAAATATA
AATTAAAACATATAGTATGGGCAAGCAGGGAGCTAGAACGATTCGCAGTTAATCCTGGCCTGTTAGAAAC
ATCAGAAGGCTGTAGACAAATACTGGGACAGCTACAACCATCCCTTCAGACAGGATCAGAAGAACTTAGA
TCATTATATAATACAGTAGCAACCCTCTATTGTGTGCATCAAAGGATAGAGATAAAAGACACCAAGGAAG
CTTTAGACAAGATAGAGGAAGAGCAAAACAAAAGTAAGACCACCGCACAGCAAGCGGCCGCTGATCTTCA
GACCTGGAGGAGGAGATATGAGGGACAATTGGAGAAGTGAATTATATAAATATAAAGTAGTAAAAATTGA
ACCATTAGGAGTAGCACCCACCAAGGCAAAGAGAAGAGTGGTGCAGAGAGAAAAAAGAGCAGTGGGAATA
GGAGCTTTGTTCCTTGGGTTCTTGGGAGCAGCAGGAAGCACTATGGGCGCAGCGTCAATGACGCTGACGG
TACAGGCCAGACAATTATTGTCTGGTATAGTGCAGCAGCAGAACAATTTGCTGAGGGCTATTGAGGCGCA
ACAGCATCTGTTGCAACTCACAGTCTGGGGCATCAAGCAGCTCCAGGCAAGAATCCTGGCTGTGGAAAGA
TACCTAAAGGATCAACAGCTCCTGGGGATTTGGGGTTGCTCTGGAAAACTCATTTGCACCACTGCTGTGC
CTTGGAATGCTAGTTGGAGTAATAAATCTCTGGAACAGATTTGGAATCACACGACCTGGATGGAGTGGGA
CAGAGAAATTAACAATTACACAAGCTTAATACACTCCTTAATTGAAGAATCGCAAAACCAGCAAGAAAAG
AATGAACAAGAATTATTGGAATTAGATAAATGGGCAAGTTTGTGGAATTGGTTTAACATAACAAATTGGC
TGTGGTATATAAAATTATTCATAATGATAGTAGGAGGCTTGGTAGGTTTAAGAATAGTTTTTGCTGTACT
TTCTATAGTGAATAGAGTTAGGCAGGGATATTCACCATTATCGTTTCAGACCCACCTCCCAACCCCGAGG
GGACCCGACAGGCCCGAAGGAATAGAAGAAGAAGGTGGAGAGAGAGACAGAGACAGATCCATTCGATTAG
TGAACGGATCGGCACTGCGTGCGCCAATTCTGCAGACAAATGGCAGTATTCATCCACAATTTTAAAAGAA
AAGGGGGGATTGGGGGGTACAGTGCAGGGGAAAGAATAGTAGACATAATAGCAACAGACATACAAACTAA
AGAATTACAAAAACAAATTACAAAAATTCAAAATTTTCGGGTTTATTACAGGGACAGCAGAGATCCAGTT
TGGTTAATTAAGGTACCGAGGGCCTATTTCCCATGATTCCTTCATATTTGCATATACGATACAAGGCTGT
TAGAGAGATAATTAGAATTAATTTGACTGTAAACACAAAGATATTAGTACAAAATACGTGACGTAGAAAG
TAATAATTTCTTGGGTAGTTTGCAGTTTTAAAATTATGTTTTAAAATGGACTATCATATGCTTACCGTAA
CTTGAAAGTATTTCGATTTCTTGGCTTTATATATCTTGTGGAAAGGACGAAACACCGGAAGGACTTACAA
GAACCGGGTTTTAGAGCTAGAAATAGCAAGTTAAAATAAGGCTAGTCCGTTATCAACTTGAAAAAGTGGC
ACCGAGTCGGTGCTTTTTTGAATTCGCTAGCTAGGTCTTGAAAGGAGTGGGAATTGGCTCCGGTGCCCGT
CAGTGGGCAGAGCGCACATCGCCCACAGTCCCCGAGAAGTTGGGGGGAGGGGTCGGCAATTGATCCGGTG
CCTAGAGAAGGTGGCGCGGGGTAAACTGGGAAAGTGATGTCGTGTACTGGCTCCGCCTTTTTCCCGAGGG
TGGGGGAGAACCGTATATAAGTGCAGTAGTCGCCGTGAACGTTCTTTTTCGCAACGGGTTTGCCGCCAGA
ACACAGGACCGGTGCCACCATGGTGAGCAAGGGCGAGGAGCTGTTCACCGGGGTGGTGCCCATCCTGGTC
GAGCTGGACGGCGACGTAAACGGCCACAAGTTCAGCGTGTCCGGCGAGGGCGAGGGCGATGCCACCTACG
GCAAGCTGACCCTGAAGTTCATCTGCACCACCGGCAAGCTGCCCGTGCCCTGGCCCACCCTCGTGACCAC
CCTGACCTACGGCGTGCAGTGCTTCAGCCGCTACCCCGACCACATGAAGCAGCACGACTTCTTCAAGTCC
GCCATGCCCGAAGGCTACGTCCAGGAGCGCACCATCTTCTTCAAGGACGACGGCAACTACAAGACCCGCG
CCGAGGTGAAGTTCGAGGGCGACACCCTGGTGAACCGCATCGAGCTGAAGGGCATCGACTTCAAGGAGGA
CGGCAACATCCTGGGGCACAAGCTGGAGTACAACTACAACAGCCACAACGTCTATATCATGGCCGACAAG
CAGAAGAACGGCATCAAGGTGAACTTCAAGATCCGCCACAACATCGAGGACGGCAGCGTGCAGCTCGCCG
ACCACTACCAGCAGAACACCCCCATCGGCGACGGCCCCGTGCTGCTGCCCGACAACCACTACCTGAGCAC
CCAGTCCGCCCTGAGCAAAGACCCCAACGAGAAGCGCGATCACATGGTCCTGCTGGAGTTCGTGACCGCC
GCCGGGATCACTCTCGGCATGGACGAGCTGTACAAGCCCAAGAAAAAGCGGAAAGTGGGATCCGGCGCAA
CAAACTTCTCTCTGCTGAAACAAGCCGGAGATGTCGAAGAGAATCCTGGACCGACCGAGTACAAGCCCAC
GGTGCGCCTCGCCACCCGCGACGACGTCCCCAGGGCCGTACGCACCCTCGCCGCCGCGTTCGCCGACTAC
CCCGCCACGCGCCACACCGTCGATCCGGACCGCCACATCGAGCGGGTCACCGAGCTGCAAGAACTCTTCC
TCACGCGCGTCGGGCTCGACATCGGCAAGGTGTGGGTCGCGGACGACGGCGCCGCGGTGGCGGTCTGGAC
CACGCCGGAGAGCGTCGAAGCGGGGGCGGTGTTCGCCGAGATCGGCCCGCGCATGGCCGAGTTGAGCGGT
TCCCGGCTGGCCGCGCAGCAACAGATGGAAGGCCTCCTGGCGCCGCACCGGCCCAAGGAGCCCGCGTGGT
TCCTGGCCACCGTCGGAGTCTCGCCCGACCACCAGGGCAAGGGTCTGGGCAGCGCCGTCGTGCTCCCCGG
AGTGGAGGCGGCCGAGCGCGCCGGGGTGCCCGCCTTCCTGGAGACCTCCGCGCCCCGCAACCTCCCCTTC
TACGAGCGGCTCGGCTTCACCGTCACCGCCGACGTCGAGGTGCCCGAAGGACCGCGCACCTGGTGCATGA
CCCGCAAGCCCGGTGCCTGAACGCGTTAAGTCGACAATCAACCTCTGGATTACAAAATTTGTGAAAGATT
GACTGGTATTCTTAACTATGTTGCTCCTTTTACGCTATGTGGATACGCTGCTTTAATGCCTTTGTATCAT
GCTATTGCTTCCCGTATGGCTTTCATTTTCTCCTCCTTGTATAAATCCTGGTTGCTGTCTCTTTATGAGG
AGTTGTGGCCCGTTGTCAGGCAACGTGGCGTGGTGTGCACTGTGTTTGCTGACGCAACCCCCACTGGTTG
GGGCATTGCCACCACCTGTCAGCTCCTTTCCGGGACTTTCGCTTTCCCCCTCCCTATTGCCACGGCGGAA
CTCATCGCCGCCTGCCTTGCCCGCTGCTGGACAGGGGCTCGGCTGTTGGGCACTGACAATTCCGTGGTGT
TGTCGGGGAAATCATCGTCCTTTCCTTGGCTGCTCGCCTGTGTTGCCACCTGGATTCTGCGCGGGACGTC
CTTCTGCTACGTCCCTTCGGCCCTCAATCCAGCGGACCTTCCTTCCCGCGGCCTGCTGCCGGCTCTGCGG
CCTCTTCCGCGTCTTCGCCTTCGCCCTCAGACGAGTCGGATCTCCCTTTGGGCCGCCTCCCCGCGTCGAC
TTTAAGACCAATGACTTACAAGGCAGCTGTAGATCTTAGCCACTTTTTAAAAGAAAAGGGGGGACTGGAA
GGGCTAATTCACTCCCAACGAAGACAAGATCTGCTTTTTGCTTGTACTGGGTCTCTCTGGTTAGACCAGA
TCTGAGCCTGGGAGCTCTCTGGCTAACTAGGGAACCCACTGCTTAAGCCTCAATAAAGCTTGCCTTGAGT
GCTTCAAGTAGTGTGTGCCCGTCTGTTGTGTGACTCTGGTAACTAGAGATCCCTCAGACCCTTTTAGTCA
GTGTGGAAAATCTCTAGCAGGGCCCGTTTAAACCCGCTGATCAGCCTCGACTGTGCCTTCTAGTTGCCAG
CCATCTGTTGTTTGCCCCTCCCCCGTGCCTTCCTTGACCCTGGAAGGTGCCACTCCCACTGTCCTTTCCT
AATAAAATGAGGAAATTGCATCGCATTGTCTGAGTAGGTGTCATTCTATTCTGGGGGGTGGGGTGGGGCA
GGACAGCAAGGGGGAGGATTGGGAAGACAATAGCAGGCATGCTGGGGATGCGGTGGGCTCTATGGCTTCT
GAGGCGGAAAGAACCAGCTGGGGCTCTAGGGGGTATCCCC
[124 nt withheld, positions 5851-5974]
C
[91 nt withheld, positions 5976-6066]
A
[49 nt withheld, positions 6068-6116]
CCTTTGACGTTGGAGTCCACGTTCTTT
[37 nt withheld, positions 6144-6180]
ACCCTATCTCGGTCTATTCTTTTGATTTATAAGGGATTTTGCCGATTTCGGCCTATTGGTTAAAAAATGA
GCTGATTTAACAAAAATTTAACGCGAATTAATTCTGTGGAATGTGTGTCAGTTAGGGTGTGGAAAGTCCC
CAGGCTCCCCAGCAGGCAGAAGTATGCAAAGCATGCATCTCAATTAGTCAGCAACCAGGTGTGGAAAGTC
CCCAGGCTCCCCAGCAGGCAGAAGTATGCAAAGCATGCATCTCAATTAGTCAGCAACCATAGTCCCGCCC
CTAACTCCGCCCATCCCGCCCCTAACTCCGCCCAGTTCCGCCCATTCTCCGCCCCATGGCTGACTAATTT
TTTTTATTTATGCAGAGGCCGAGGCCGCCTCTGCCTCTGAGCTATTCCAGAAGTAGTGAGGAGGCTTTTT
TGGAGGCCTAGGCTTTTGCAAAAAGCTCCCGGGAGCTTGTATATCCATTTTCGGATCTGATCAGCACGTG
TTGACAATTAATCATCGGCATAGTATAATACGACAAGGTGAGGAACTAAACCATGGCCAAGTTGACCAGT
GCCGTTCCGGTGCTCACCGCGCGCGACGTCGCCGGAGCGGTCGAGTTCTGGACCGACCGGCTCGGGTTCT
CCCGGGACTTCGTGGAGGACGACTTCGCCGGTGTGGTCCGGGACGACGTGACCCTGTTCATCAGCGCGGT
CCAGGACCAGGTGGTGCCGGACAACACCCTGGCCTGGGTGTGGGTGCGCGGCCTGGACGAGCTGTACGCC
GAGTGGTCGGAGGTCGTGTCCACGAACTTCCGGGACGCCTCCGGGCCGGCCATGACCGAGATCGGCGAGC
AGCCGTGGGGGCGGGAGTTCGCCCTGCGCGACCCGGCCGGCAACTGCGTGCACTTCGTGGCCGAGGAGCA
GGACTGACACGTGCTACGAGATTTCGATTCCACCGCCGCCTTCTATGAAAGGTTGGGCTTCGGAATCGTT
TTCCGGGACGCCGGCTGGATGATCCTCCAGCGCGGGGATCTCATGCTGGAGTTCTTCGCCCACCCCAACT
TGTTTATTGCAGCTTATAATGGTTACAAATAAAGCAATAGCATCACAAATTTCACAAATAAAGCATTTTT
TTCACTGCATTCTAGTTGTGGTTTGTCCAAACTCATCAATGTATCTTATCATGTCTGTATACCGTCGACC
TCTAGCTAGAGCTTGGCGTAATCATGGTCATAGCTGTTTCCTGTGTGAAATTGTTATCCGCTCACAATTC
CACACAACATACGAGCCGGAAGCATAAAGTGTAAAGCCTGGGGTGCCTAATGAGTGAGCTAACTCACATT
AATTGCGTTGCGCTCACTGCCCGCTTTCCAGTCGGGAAACCTGTCGTGCCAGCTGCATTAATGAATCGGC
CAACGCGCGGGGAGAGGCGGTTTGCGTATTGGGCGCTCTTCCGCTTCCTCGCTCACTGACTCGCTGCGCT
CGGTCGTTCGGCTGCGGCGAGCGGTATCAGCTCACTCAAAGGCGGTAATACGGTTATCCACAGAATCAGG
GGATAACGCAGGAAAGAACATGTGAGCAAAAGGCCAGCAAAAGGCCAGGAACCGTAAAAAGGCCGCGTTG
CTGGCGTTTTTCCATAGGCTCCGCCCCCCTGACGAGCATCACAAAAATCGACGCTCAAGTCAGAGGTGGC
GAAACCCGACAGGACTATAAAGATACCAGGCGTTTCCCCCTGGAAGCTCCCTCGTGCGCTCTCCTGTTCC
GACCCTGCCGCTTACCGGATACCTGTCCGCCTTTCTCCCTTCGGGAAGCGTGGCGCTTTCTCATAGCTCA
CGCTGTAGGTATCTCAGTTCGGTGTAGGTCGTTCGCTCCAAGCTGGGCTGTGTGCACGAACCCCCCGTTC
AGCCCGACCGCTGCGCCTTATCCGGTAACTATCGTCTTGAGTCCAACCCGGTAAGACACGACTTATCGCC
ACTGGCAGCAGCCACTGGTAACAGGATTAGCAGAGCGAGGTATGTAGGCGGTGCTACAGAGTTCTTGAAG
TGGTGGCCTAACTACGGCTACACTAGAAGAACAGTATTTGGTATCTGCGCTCTGCTGAAGCCAGTTACCT
TCGGAAAAAGAGTTGGTAGCTCTTGATCCGGCAAACAAACCACCGCTGGTAGCGGTGGTTTTTTTGTTTG
CAAGCAGCAGATTACGCGCAGAAAAAAAGGATCTCAAGAAGATCCTTTGATCTTTTCTACGGGGTCTGAC
GCTCAGTGGAACGAAAACTCACGTTAAGGGATTTTGGTCATGAGATTATCAAAAAGGATCTTCACCTAGA
TCCTTTTAAATTAAAAATGAAGTTTTAAATCAATCTAAAGTATATATGAGTAAACTTGGTCTGACAGTTA
CCAATGCTTAATCAGTGAGGCACCTATCTCAGCGATCTGTCTATTTCGTTCATCCATAGTTGCCTGACTC
CCCGTCGTGTAGATAACTACGATACGGGAGGGCTTACCATCTGGCCCCAGTGCTGCAATGATACCGCGAG
ACCCACGCTCACCGGCTCCAGATTTATCAGCAATAAACCAGCCAGCCGGAAGGGCCGAGCGCAGAAGTGG
TCCTGCAACTTTATCCGCCTCCATCCAGTCTATTAATTGTTGCCGGGAAGCTAGAGTAAGTAGTTCGCCA
GTTAATAGTTTGCGCAACGTTGTTGCCATTGCTACAGGCATCGTGGTGTCACGCTCGTCGTTTGGTATGG
CTTCATTCAGCTCCGGTTCCCAACGATCAAGGCGAGTTACATGATCCCCCATGTTGTGCAAAAAAGCGGT
TAGCTCCTTCGGTCCTCCGATCGTTGTCAGAAGTAAGTTGGCCGCAGTGTTATCACTCATGGTTATGGCA
GCACTGCATAATTCTCTTACTGTCATGCCATCCGTAAGATGCTTTTCTGTGACTGGTGAGTACTCAACCA
AGTCATTCTGAGAATAGTGTATGCGGCGACCGAGTTGCTCTTGCCCGGCGTCAATACGGGATAATACCGC
GCCACATAGCAGAACTTTAAAAGTGCTCATCATTGGAAAACGTTCTTCGGGGCGAAAACTCTCAAGGATC
TTACCGCTGTTGAGATCCAGTTCGATGTAACCCACTCGTGCACCCAACTGATCTTCAGCATCTTTTACTT
TCACCAGCGTTTCTGGGTGAGCAAAAACAGGAAGGCAAAATGCCGCAAAAAAGGGAATAAGGGCGACACG
GAAATGTTGAATACTCATACTCTTCCTTTTTCAATATTATTGAAGCATTTATCAGGGTTATTGTCTCATG
AGCGGATACATATTTGAATGTATTTAGAAAAATAAACAAATAGGGGTTCCGCGCACATTTCCCCGAAAAG
TGCCACCTGAC
